Addgene plasmid #160075: pJMP2132
Purpose: Z. mobilis CRISPRi, promoter B, empty guide
Depositing lab: Jason Peters. Depositing organization: University of Wisconsin, Madison. Publication: A High-Efficacy CRISPR Interference System for Gene Function Discovery in Zymomonas mobilis. Banta AB, Enright AL, Siletti C, Peters JM. Appl Environ Microbiol. 2020 Nov 10;86(23). pii: AEM.01621-20. doi: 10.1128/AEM.01621-20. Print 2020 Nov 10. PubMed 32978126.
Backbone
  Vector backbone: R6K_
  Vector type: Bacterial Expression
Growth in bacteria
  Bacterial resistance: Chloramphenicol and Ampicillin, 25 & 100 μg/mL
  Growth temperature: 37°C
  Growth strain: BW25141
  Copy number: High Copy
Gene/Insert
  Gene/Insert name: empty sgRNA
  gRNA/shRNA sequence: empty sgRNA
  Species: Other
  Cloning method: Gibson Cloning
Terms and licenses: Academic/Nonprofit Terms; Industry Terms: Not Available to Industry
How to cite: pJMP2132 was a gift from Jason Peters (Addgene plasmid # 160075 ; http://n2t.net/addgene:160075 ; RRID:Addgene_160075)
