[The description below was written by a language model from this plasmid's Addgene catalogue record and pLannotate feature annotations shown in this document.]
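Description:
pJMP2132 is a bacterial CRISPR interference (CRISPRi) vector for Zymomonas mobilis, described in the record as the "promoter B" version carrying an empty guide position. It is built on an R6K backbone. The R6K γ origin replicates only where the pi initiator protein is supplied, so the plasmid is maintained in a pi-expressing E. coli host (BW25141 is listed) and should act as a non-replicating suicide vector elsewhere. An incP oriT allows conjugative transfer into a recipient. The backbone carries an ampicillin resistance gene (β-lactamase). A chloramphenicol acetyltransferase cassette provides the second selection.

The functional payload lies between the Tn7L and Tn7R ends, forming a mini-Tn7 element that can be transposed into a recipient chromosome when Tn7 transposase is provided in trans; no transposase gene is annotated on this plasmid. Within the transposon, catalytically dead S. pyogenes Cas9 (D10A/H840A) fused to a 3xMyc tag sits downstream of lac operator sequences. A full-length lacI gene driven by the lacIq promoter supplies repressor, so expression is IPTG-inducible. A separate region contains a symmetric lac operator upstream of an sgRNA scaffold (annotated as a tracrRNA fragment), which is consistent with an IPTG-regulated guide cassette lacking a targeting spacer. The identity of "promoter B" is not detailed in the record. The chloramphenicol marker is flanked by FRT sites, permitting FLP-mediated removal after integration, and rrnB T1 and lambda t0 terminators insulate the cassette.

The plasmid serves as the parent into which gene-specific spacers are cloned for targeted knockdown studies in Z. mobilis, and it could also serve as a no-guide control.
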