Features (pLannotate 1.2.2; 32 found; start..end, strand, type, name):
     65..119     +  CDS            lacI (fragment): lac repressor; lacI; The lac repressor binds to the lac operator to inhibit transcription in E. coli. This inhibition can be relieved by adding lactose or isopropyl-β-D-thiogalactopyranoside (IPTG).
    152..317     +  mobile_element Tn7L: mini-Tn7 element (left end of the Tn7 transposon) Tn7
    472..561     -  CDS            3xMyc: 3 tandem Myc epitope tags
    571..4674    -  CDS            dCas9: catalytically dead mutant of the Cas9 endonuclease from the Streptococcus pyogenes Type II CRISPR/Cas system RNA-guided DNA-binding protein that lacks endonuclease activity due to the D10A mutation in the RuvC catalytic domain and the H840A mutation in the HNH catalytic domain
   4695..4715    -  protein_bind   lac operator (fragment): The lac repressor binds to the lac operator to inhibit transcription in E. coli. This inhibition can be relieved by adding lactose or isopropyl-β-D-thiogalactopyranoside (IPTG). lac repressor encoded by lacI
   4729..4746    -  protein_bind   lac operator (fragment): The lac repressor binds to the lac operator to inhibit transcription in E. coli. This inhibition can be relieved by adding lactose or isopropyl-β-D-thiogalactopyranoside (IPTG). lac repressor encoded by lacI
   4947..5024    +  promoter       lacIq promoter: lacI (mutant); In the lacIq allele, a single base change in the promoter boosts expression of the lacI gene about 10-fold.
   5025..6107    +  CDS            lacI: lac repressor; lacI; The lac repressor binds to the lac operator to inhibit transcription in E. coli. This inhibition can be relieved by adding lactose or isopropyl-β-D-thiogalactopyranoside (IPTG).
   6120..6141    +  protein_bind   CAP binding site: CAP binding activates transcription in the presence of cAMP. E. coli catabolite activator protein
   6212..6298    +  ncRNA          Thr leader (fragment): Accession: RF00506 - Threonine operon leader
   6385..6404    -  protein_bind   lac operator (symmetric): The lac repressor binds to the lac operator to inhibit transcription in E. coli. This inhibition can be relieved by adding lactose or isopropyl-β-D-thiogalactopyranoside (IPTG). The symmetric lac operator was optimized for tight binding of lac repressor. lac repressor encoded by lacI
   6474..6541    +  misc_RNA       tracrRNA (fragment): trans-activating CRISPR RNA for the Streptococcus pyogenes CRISPR/Cas9 system
   6826..6873    -  protein_bind   FRT: FLP-mediated recombination occurs in the 8-bp core sequence TCTAGAAA (Turan and Bode, 2011). FLP recombinase from the Saccharomyces cerevisiae 2μ plasmid
   6950..6978    +  promoter       Pc promoter: intI1 (promoter lies within the coding sequence); class 1 integron promoter
   7003..7060    +  promoter       cat promoter (fragment): promoter of the E. coli cat gene encoding chloramphenicol acetyltransferase
   7061..7691    +  CDS            CmR (fragment): chloramphenicol acetyltransferase; cat; confers resistance to chloramphenicol
   7702..7782    +  CDS            lacI (fragment): lac repressor; lacI; The lac repressor binds to the lac operator to inhibit transcription in E. coli. This inhibition can be relieved by adding lactose or isopropyl-β-D-thiogalactopyranoside (IPTG).
   7810..7843    -  protein_bind   FRT (minimal): supports FLP-mediated excision but not integration (Turan and Bode, 2011) FLP recombinase from the Saccharomyces cerevisiae 2μ plasmid
   7908..7994    -  terminator     rrnB T1 terminator: Escherichia coli rrnB; transcription terminator T1 from the E. coli rrnB gene
   8058..8087    -  CDS            CmR (fragment): chloramphenicol acetyltransferase confers resistance to chloramphenicol
   8097..8191    -  terminator     lambda t0 terminator: transcription terminator from phage lambda
   8212..8236    +  misc_feature   MCS (fragment): pBluescript multiple cloning site
   8240..8438    +  mobile_element Tn7R (fragment): mini-Tn7 element (right end of the Tn7 transposon) Tn7
   8510..8578    +  CDS            lacZα (fragment): LacZα fragment of β-galactosidase; lacZ fragment
   8584..8683    -  misc_feature   bom (fragment): basis of mobility region from pBR322
   8785..8820    -  CDS            rop (fragment): Rop protein, which maintains plasmids at low copy number; rop
   8915..9019    +  promoter       AmpR promoter: bla
   9020..9880    +  CDS            AmpR: β-lactamase; bla; confers resistance to ampicillin, carbenicillin, and related antibiotics
  10053..10078   +  CDS            bla(M) (fragment): β-lactamase lacking the signal sequence; bla(M); allows cytosolic expression of β-lactamase
  10181..10569   +  rep_origin     R6K γ ori: γ replication origin from E. coli plasmid R6K; requires the R6K initiator protein pi for replication
  10580..10619   +  CDS            λ integrase (fragment): integrase from phage λ; int
  10838..10946   +  oriT           oriT: incP origin of transfer
>Addgene plasmid #160075 | pJMP2132 | addgene full sequence | sequence record 317521 | Addgene NGS Result
CTGATACCGCTCGCCGCAGCCGAACGACCGAGCGCAGCGGGTCAGTGAGCGAGGAAGCGGAAGAGCGCCC
AATACGCAAACCGCCTCTCCCCGCGCGTTGGCCGATTCATTAATGCAGCGCCCAAACATAACAGGAAGAA
AAATGCCCCGCTGTGGGCGGACAAAATAGTTGGGAACTGGGAGGGGTGGAAATGGAGTTTTTAAGGATTA
TTTAGGGAAGAGTGACAAAATAGATGGGAACTGGGTGTAGCGTCGTAAGCTAATACGAAAATTAAAAATG
ACAAAATAGTTTGGAACTAGATTTCACTTATCTGGTTCTTGAGGCGGTTAAAAGAGCCGTACTCTTCTCC
GATGTCGACTAGGCCATGATGCTCATTCTGTGGGACCAAAACGAAAAAACACCCTTTCGGGTGTCTTTTC
TGGAATTTGGTACCGAGGCTGCAAGTCCCATTAAGGAGGCGCGCCTTATTACAGATCTTCCTCAGAGATG
AGCTTCTGTTCCAGATCTTCTTCTGAAATCAACTTTTGTTCCAGATCTTCTTCAGAGATGAGTTTCTGCT
CCGCGGCCGCGTCACCTCCTAGCTGACTCAAATCAATGCGTGTTTCATAAAGACCAGTGATGGATTGATG
GATAAGAGTGGCATCTAAAACTTCTTTTGTAGACGTATATCGTTTACGATCAATTGTTGTATCAAAATAT
TTAAAAGCAGCGGGAGCTCCAAGATTCGTCAACGTAAATAAATGAATAATATTTTCTGCTTGTTCACGTA
TTGGTTTGTCTCTATGTTTGTTATATGCACTAAGAACTTTATCTAAATTGGCATCTGCTAAAATAACACG
CTTAGAAAATTCACTGATTTGCTCAATAATCTCATCTAAATAATGCTTATGCTGCTCCACAAACAATTGT
TTTTGTTCGTTATCTTCTGGACTACCCTTCAACTTTTCATAATGACTAGCTAAATATAAAAAATTCACAT
ATTTGCTTGGCAGAGCCAGCTCATTTCCTTTTTGTAATTCTCCGGCACTAGCCAGCATCCGTTTACGACC
GTTTTCTAACTCAAAAAGACTATATTTAGGTAGTTTAATGATTAAGTCTTTTTTAACTTCCTTATATCCT
TTAGCTTCTAAAAAGTCAATCGGATTTTTTTCAAAGGAACTTCTTTCCATAATTGTGATCCCTAGTAACT
CTTTAACGGATTTTAACTTCTTCGATTTCCCTTTTTCCACCTTAGCAACCACTAGGACTGAATAAGCTAC
CGTTGGACTATCAAAACCACCATATTTTTTTGGATCCCAGTCTTTTTTACGAGCAATAAGCTTGTCCGAA
TTTCTTTTTGGTAAAATTGACTCCTTGGAGAATCCGCCTGTCTGTACTTCTGTTTTCTTGACAATATTGA
CTTGGGGCATGGACAATACTTTGCGCACTGTGGCAAAATCTCGCCCTTTATCCCAGACAATTTCTCCAGT
TTCCCCATTAGTTTCGATTAGAGGGCGTTTGCGAATCTCTCCATTTGCAAGTGTAATTTCTGTTTTGAAG
AAGTTCATGATATTAGAGTAAAAGAAATATTTTGCGGTTGCTTTGCCTATTTCTTGCTCAGACTTAGCAA
TCATTTTACGAACATCATAAACTTTATAATCACCATAGACAAACTCCGATTCAAGTTTTGGATATTTCTT
AATCAAAGCAGTTCCAACGACGGCATTTAGATACGCATCATGGGCATGATGGTAATTGTTAATCTCACGT
ACTTTATAGAATTGGAAATCTTTTCGGAAGTCAGAAACTAATTTAGATTTTAAGGTAATCACTTTAACCT
CTCGAATAAGTTTATCATTTTCATCGTATTTAGTATTCATGCGACTATCCAAAATTTGTGCCACATGCTT
AGTGATTTGGCGAGTTTCAACCAATTGGCGTTTGATAAAACCAGCTTTATCAAGTTCACTCAAACCTCCA
CGTTCAGCTTTCGTTAAATTATCAAACTTACGTTGAGTGATTAACTTGGCGTTTAGAAGTTGTCTCCAAT
AGTTTTTCATCTTTTTGACTACTTCTTCACTTGGAACGTTATCCGATTTACCACGATTTTTATCAGAACG
CGTTAAGACCTTATTGTCTATTGAATCGTCTTTAAGGAAACTTTGTGGAACAATGGCATCGACATCATAA
TCACTTAAACGATTAATATCTAATTCTTGGTCCACATACATGTCTCTTCCATTTTGGAGATAATAGAGAT
AGAGCTTTTCATTTTGCAATTGAGTATTTTCAACAGGATGCTCTTTAAGAATCTGACTTCCTAATTCTTT
GATACCTTCTTCGATTCGTTTCATACGCTCTCGCGAATTTTTCTGGCCCTTTTGAGTTGTCTGATTTTCA
CGTGCCATTTCAATAACGATATTTTCTGGCTTATGCCGCCCCATTACTTTGACCAATTCATCAACAACTT
TTACAGTCTGTAAAATACCTTTTTTAATAGCAGGGCTACCAGCTAAATTTGCAATATGTTCATGTAAACT
ATCGCCTTGTCCAGACACTTGTGCTTTTTGAATGTCTTCTTTAAATGTCAAACTATCATCATGGATCAGC
TGCATAAAATTGCGATTGGCAAAACCATCTGATTTCAAAAAATCTAATATTGTTTTGCCAGATTGCTTAT
CCCTAATACCATTAATCAATTTTCGAGACAAACGTCCCCAACCAGTATAACGGCGACGTTTAAGCTGTTT
CATCACCTTATCATCAAAGAGGTGAGCATATGTTTTAAGTCTTTCCTCAATCATCTCCCTATCTTCAAAT
AAGGTCAATGTTAAAACAATATCCTCTAAGATATCTTCATTTTCTTCATTATCCAAAAAATCTTTATCTT
TAATAATTTTTAGCAAATCATGGTAGGTACCTAATGAAGCATTAAATCTATCTTCAACTCCTGAAATTTC
AACACTATCAAAACATTCTATTTTTTTGAAATAATCTTCTTTTAATTGCTTAACGGTTACTTTTCGATTT
GTTTTGAAGAGTAAATCAACAATGGCTTTCTTCTGTTCACCTGAAAGAAATGCTGGTTTTCGCATTCCTT
CAGTAACATATTTGACCTTTGTCAATTCGTTATAAACCGTAAAATACTCATAAAGCAAACTATGTTTTGG
TAGTACTTTTTCATTTGGAAGATTTTTATCAAAGTTTGTCATGCGTTCAATAAATGATTGAGCTGAAGCA
CCTTTATCGACAACTTCTTCAAAATTCCATGGGGTAATTGTTTCTTCAGACTTCCGAGTCATCCATGCAA
AACGACTATTGCCACGCGCCAATGGACCAACATAATAAGGGATTCGAAAAGTCAAGATTTTTTCAATCTT
CTCACGATTGTCTTTTAAAAATGGATAAAAGTCTTCTTGTCTTCTCAAAATAGCATGCAGCTCACCCAAG
TGAATTTGATGGGGAATAGAGCCGTTGTCAAAGGTCCGTTGCTTGCGCAGCAAATCTTCACGATTTAGTT
TCACCAATAATTCCTCAGTACCATCCATTTTTTCTAAAATTGGTTTGATAAATTTATAAAATTCTTCTTG
GCTAGCTCCCCCATCAATATAACCTGCATATCCGTTTTTTGATTGATCAAAAAAGATTTCTTTATACTTT
TCTGGAAGTTGTTGTCGAACTAAAGCTTTTAAAAGAGTCAAGTCTTGATGATGTTCATCGTAGCGTTTAA
TCATTGAAGCTGATAGGGGAGCCTTAGTTATTTCAGTATTTACTCTTAGGATATCTGAAAGTAAAATAGC
ATCTGATAAATTCTTAGCTGCCAAAAACAAATCAGCATATTGATCTCCAATTTGCGCCAATAAATTATCT
AAATCATCATCGTAAGTATCTTTTGAAAGCTGTAATTTAGCATCTTCTGCCAAATCAAAATTTGATTTAA
AATTAGGGGTCAAACCCAATGACAAAGCAATGAGATTCCCAAATAAGCCATTTTTCTTCTCACCGGGGAG
CTGAGCAATGAGATTTTCTAATCGTCTTGATTTACTCAATCGTGCAGAAAGAATCGCTTTAGCATCTACT
CCACTTGCGTTAATAGGGTTTTCTTCAAATAATTGATTGTAGGTTTGTACCAACTGGATAAATAGTTTGT
CCACATCACTATTATCAGGATTTAAATCTCCCTCAATCAAAAAATGACCACGAAACTTAATCATATGCGC
TAAGGCCAAATAGATTAAGCGCAAATCCGCTTTATCAGTAGAATCTACCAATTTTTTTCGCAGATGATAG
ATAGTTGGATATTTCTCATGATAAGCAACTTCATCTACTATATTTCCAAAAATAGGATGACGTTCATGCT
TCTTGTCTTCTTCCACCAAAAAAGACTCTTCAAGTCGATGAAAGAAACTATCATCTACTTTCGCCATCTC
ATTTGAAAAAATCTCCTGTAGATAACAAATACGATTCTTCCGACGTGTATACCTTCTACGAGCTGTCCGT
TTGAGACGAGTCGCTTCCGCTGTCTCTCCACTGTCAAATAAAAGAGCCCCTATAAGATTTTTTTTGATAC
TGTGGCGGTCTGTATTTCCCAGAACCTTGAACTTTTTAGACGGAACCTTATATTCATCAGTGATCACCGC
CCATCCGACGCTATTTGTGCCGATAGCTAAGCCTATTGAGTATTTCTTATCCATACTAGTCCTCCTTCTC
GCTCAATTGTTATCCGCTCACAATTGAATCTAAGTATCATTGTTATCCGCTCACAAGTCAACACTCTTTT
TGATAAATTTTACTAGTCTGCAGACGTAAAAAAAGCGGCGTGGTTAGCCGCTTTTTTAATTGCCGGAGCG
CAATAAAAAAGCCCCCGGAAGGTGATCTTCCGGGGGCTTTCTCATGCGTTGCTTGTATTGAAAATGGGGG
CCATGCCTACCTATCTGCCTCCCGGGAAGCGGCATGCATTTACGTTGACACCATCGAATGGTGCAAAACC
TTTCGCGGTATGGCATGATAGCGCCCGGAAGAGAGTCAATTCAGGGTGGTGAATGTGAAACCAGTAACGT
TATACGATGTCGCAGAGTATGCCGGTGTCTCTTATCAGACCGTTTCCCGCGTGGTGAACCAGGCCAGCCA
CGTTTCTGCGAAAACGCGGGAAAAAGTGGAAGCGGCGATGGCGGAGCTGAATTACATTCCCAACCGCGTG
GCACAACAACTGGCGGGCAAACAGTCGTTGCTGATTGGCGTTGCCACCTCCAGTCTGGCCCTGCACGCGC
CGTCGCAAATTGTCGCGGCGATTAAATCTCGCGCCGATCAACTGGGTGCCAGCGTGGTGGTGTCGATGGT
AGAACGAAGCGGCGTCGAAGCCTGTAAAGCGGCGGTGCACAATCTTCTCGCGCAACGCGTCAGTGGGCTG
ATCATTAACTATCCGCTGGATGACCAGGATGCCATTGCTGTGGAAGCTGCCTGCACTAATGTTCCGGCGT
TATTTCTTGATGTCTCTGACCAGACACCCATCAACAGTATTATTTTCTCCCATGAAGACGGTACGCGACT
GGGCGTGGAGCATCTGGTCGCATTGGGTCACCAGCAAATCGCGCTGTTAGCGGGCCCATTAAGTTCTGTC
TCGGCGCGTCTGCGTCTGGCTGGCTGGCATAAATATCTCACTCGCAATCAAATTCAGCCGATAGCGGAAC
GGGAAGGCGACTGGAGTGCCATGTCCGGTTTTCAACAAACCATGCAAATGCTGAATGAGGGCATCGTTCC
CACTGCGATGCTGGTTGCCAACGATCAGATGGCGCTGGGCGCAATGCGCGCCATTACCGAGTCCGGGCTG
CGCGTTGGTGCGGATATCTCGGTAGTGGGATACGACGATACCGAAGACAGCTCATGTTATATCCCGCCGT
TAACCACCATCAAACAGGATTTTCGCCTGCTGGGGCAAACCAGCGTGGACCGCTTGCTGCAACTCTCTCA
GGGCCAGGCGGTGAAGGGCAATCAGCTGTTGCCCGTCTCACTGGTGAAAAGAAAAACCACCCTGGCGCCC
AATACGCAAACCGCCTCTCCCCGCGCGTTGGCCGATTCATTAATGCAGCTGGCACGACAGGTTTCCCGAC
TGGAAAGCGGGCAGTGAGCGCAACGCAATTAATGTAAGTTAGCTCACTCATTAGGCACCCCACCCGGGTC
CTTGAGCCCCATTATCACCTCCAAAGCCTTCTCGTCTGGTCAGTTTCACCTGTTTTACGTAAAAACCCGC
TTCGGCGGGTTTTTACTTTTGGGGAAACACAGAAAAAAGCCCGCACCTGACAGTGCGGGCTTTTTTTTTC
GACCAAAGGTGCGACTACTCTTGCCTACTACCTATCGACTGAGCTGAAAGAATTCGCTCACTCATTAGGC
ACCCCAGGCTTTACAATTGTGAGCGCTCACAATTATAATGTCTAGTTGAGACCAACTTTGGTCTCCACCA
TAGCGGTCGGTCTCTGTTTAAGAGCTATGCTGGAAACAGCATAGCAAGTTTAAATAAGGCTAGTCCGTTA
TCAACTTGAAAAAGTGGCACCGAGTCGGTGCTTTTTTTTTGAATTCATGTGGCTGACCGTTCTGTTGTCT
CTCGCTCTTCCGAGTAGACGAACAATAAGGCCTCCCTAACGGGGGGCCTTTTTTATTGATAACAAAAGTC
AGTGCTTCCGCTATTTCCAAAATACCGGGCTAATACGGTTTAAACGACCTCCTGGATTTGCTCAGACAGC
CTTTTCGTCATTCGTTTCAGCCAAAAAACTTAAGACCGCCGGTCTTGTCCACTACCTTGCAGTAATGCGG
TGGACAGGATCGGCGGTTTTCTTTTCTCTTCTCAAGAAGTTCCTATACTTTCTAGAGAATAGGAACTTCG
GAATAGGAACTTCCTCCTGAACGGCCATAAGAACGAAGGCTGTCTGTTGAACTCTCGAGCCGTGGAAACG
GATGAAGGCACGAACCCAGTTGACATAAGCCTGTTCGGTTCGTAAACTGTAATGCAAGTAGCGTATGCGC
TCATCACTACCGGGCGTATTTTTTGAGTTATCGAGATTTTCAGGAGCTAAGGAAGCTAAAATGGAGAAAA
AAATCACTGGATATACCACCGTTGATATATCCCAATGGCATCGTAAAGAACATTTTGAGGCATTTCAGTC
AGTTGCTCAATGTACCTATAACCAGACCGTTCAGCTGGATATTACGGCCTTTTTAAAGACCGTAAAGAAA
AATAAGCACAAGTTTTATCCGGCCTTTATTCACATTCTTGCCCGCCTGATGAATGCTCATCCGGAGTTCC
GTATGGCAATGAAAGACGGTGAGCTGGTGATATGGGATAGTGTTCACCCTTGTTACACCGTTTTCCATGA
GCAAACTGAAACGTTTTCATCGCTCTGGAGTGAATACCACGACGATTTCCGGCAGTTTCTACACATATAT
TCGCAAGATGTGGCGTGTTACGGTGAAAACCTGGCCTATTTCCCTAAAGGGTTTATTGAGAATATGTTTT
TCGTCTCAGCCAATCCCTGGGTGAGTTTCACCAGTTTTGATTTAAACGTGGCCAATATGGACAACTTCTT
CGCCCCCGTTTTCACCATGGGCAAATATTATACGCAAGGCGACAAGGTGCTGATGCCGCTGGCGATTCAG
GTTCATCATGCCGTTTGTGATGGCTTCCATGTCGGCAGAATGCTTAATGAATTACAACAGTTTTTATGCA
TGCGCCCAATACGCAAACCGCCTCTCCCCGCGCGTTGGCCGATTCATTAATGCAGCTGGCACGACAGGTT
TCCCGACTGGAACTCGAGCATCAGCTTCAAAAGCGCTCTGAAGTTCCTATACTTTCTAGAGAATAGGAAC
TTCGGAATAGGTACTTCAAGATCCCCAATTCGAGCTCATCGTCCGGGCCGCAAGCTCCTAGCGGCGGATT
TGTCCTACTCAGGAGAGCGTTCACCGACAAACAACAGATAAAACGAAAGGCCCAGTCTTTCGACTGAGCC
TTTCGTTTTATTTGATGCCTCAAGCTAGAGAGTCATTACCCCAGGCGTTTAAGGGCACCAATAACTGCCT
TAAAAAAATTACGCCCCGCCCTGCCACTCATCGCAGTCTAGCTTGGATTCTCACCAATAAAAAACGCCCG
GCGGCAACCGAGCGTTCTGAACAAATCCAGATGGAGTTCTGAGGTCATTACTGGATCTATCAACAGGAGT
CCAAGCTCAGCTAATTAAGCTAGCTTATCGATACCGTCGACCTCGAACCCCACGCCCCTCTTTAATACGA
CGGGCAATTTGCACTTCAGAAAATGAAGAGTTTGCTTTAGCCATAACAAAAGTCCAGTATGCTTTTTCAC
AGCATAACTGGACTGATTTCAGTTTACAACTATTCTGTCTAGTTTAAGACTTTATTGTCATAGTTTAGAT
CTATTTTGTTCAGTTTAAGACTTTATTGTCCGCCCACACCTGCTTACGCAGGGCATCCATTTATTACTCA
ACCGTAACCGATTTTGCCAGGTTACGCGGCTGGTCCTCTAGCTGGCGTAATAGCGAAGAGGCCCGCACCG
ATCGCCCTTCCCAACAGTTGCGCAGCCTGAATGGCGAATGGCGCCTGATGCGGTATTTTCTCCTTACGCA
TCTGTGCGGTATTTCACACCGCATATGGTGCACTCTCAGTACAATCTGCTCTGATGCCGCATAGTTAAGC
CAGCCCCGACACCCGCCAACACCCGCTGACGCGCCCTGACGGGCTTGTCTGCTCCCGGCATCCGCTTACA
GACAAGCTGTGACCGTCTCCGGGAGCTGCATGTGTCAGAGGTTTTCACCGTCGTCACCGAAACGCGCGAG
ACGAAAGGGCCTCGTGATACGCCTATTTTTATAGGTTAATGTCATGATAATAATGGTTTCTTAGACGTCA
GGTGGCACTTTTCGGGGAAATGTGCGCGGAACCCCTATTTGTTTATTTTTCTAAATACATTCAAATATGT
ATCCGCTCATGAGACAATAACCCTGATAAATGCTTCAATAATATTGAAAAAGGAAGAGTATGAGTATTCA
ACATTTCCGTGTCGCCCTTATTCCCTTTTTTGCGGCATTTTGCCTTCCTGTTTTTGCTCACCCAGAAACG
CTGGTGAAAGTAAAAGATGCTGAAGATCAGTTGGGTGCACGAGTGGGTTACATCGAACTGGATCTCAACA
GCGGTAAGATCCTTGAGAGTTTTCGCCCCGAAGAACGTTTTCCAATGATGAGCACTTTTAAAGTTCTGCT
ATGTGGCGCGGTATTATCCCGTATTGACGCCGGGCAAGAGCAACTCGGTCGCCGCATACACTATTCTCAG
AATGACTTGGTTGAGTACTCACCAGTCACAGAAAAGCATCTTACGGATGGCATGACAGTAAGAGAATTAT
GCAGTGCTGCCATAACCATGAGTGATAACACTGCGGCCAACTTACTTCTGACAACGATCGGAGGACCGAA
GGAGCTAACCGCTTTTTTGCACAACATGGGGGATCATGTAACTCGCCTTGATCGTTGGGAACCGGAGCTG
AATGAAGCCATACCAAACGACGAGCGTGACACCACGATGCCTGTAGCAATGGCAACAACGTTGCGCAAAC
TATTAACTGGCGAACTACTTACTCTAGCTTCCCGGCAACAATTAATAGACTGGATGGAGGCGGATAAAGT
TGCAGGACCACTTCTGCGCTCGGCCCTTCCGGCTGGCTGGTTTATTGCTGATAAATCTGGAGCCGGTGAG
CGTGGGTCCCGCGGTATCATTGCAGCACTGGGGCCAGATGGTAAGCCCTCCCGTATCGTAGTTATCTACA
CGACGGGGAGTCAGGCAACTATGGATGAACGAAATAGACAGATCGCTGAGATAGGTGCCTCACTGATTAA
GCATTGGTAACTGTCAGACCAAGTTTACTCATATATACTTTAGATTGATTTAAAACTTCATTTTTAATTT
AAAAGGATCTAGGTGAAGATCCTTTTTGATAATCTCATGACCAAAATCCCTTAACGTGAGTTTTCGTTCC
ACTGAGCGTCAGACCCCGTAGAAAAGATCAAAGGCAGTTATTGGTGCCTCACTGATTAAGCATTGGTAAC
TGTCAGACCAAGTTTACTCATATATACTTTAGATTGATTTAAAACTTCATTTTTAATTTTTGCGGCCGCA
AGATCCGGCCACGATGCGTCCGGCGTAGAGGATCTGAAGATCAGCAGTTCAACCTGTTGATAGTACGTAC
TAAGCTCTCATGTTTCACGTACTAAGCTCTCATGTTTAACGTACTAAGCTCTCATGTTTAACGAACTAAA
CCCTCATGGCTAACGTACTAAGCTCTCATGGCTAACGTACTAAGCTCTCATGTTTCACGTACTAAGCTCT
CATGTTTGAACAATAAAATTAATATAAATCAGCAACTTAAATAGCCTCTAAGGTTTTAAGTTTTATAAGA
AAAAAAAGAATATATAAGGCTTTTAAAGCTTTTAAGGTTTAACGGTTGTGGACAACAAGCCAGGGATGTA
ACGCACTGAGAAGCCCTTAGAGCCTCTCAAAGCAATTTTGAGTGACACAGGAACACTTAACGGCTGACAT
GGGAATTAGCCATGGCATCACAGTATCGTGATGACAGAGGCAGGGAGTGCGGCCTTTTTACGGTTCCTGG
CCTTTTGCTGGCCTTTTGCTCACATGTTCTTTCCTGCGTTATCAGGGGATTCCTTAAGGTATACTTTCCG
CTGCATAACCCTGCTTCGGGGTCATTATAGCGATTTTTTCGGTATATCCATCCTTTTTCGCACGATATAC
AGGATTTTGCCAAAGGGTTCGTGTAGACTTTCCTTGGTGTATCCAACGGCGTCAGCCGGGCAGGATAGGT
GAAGTAGGCCCACCCGCGAGCGGGTGTTCCTTCTTCACTGTCCCTTATTCGCACCTGGCGGTGCTCAACG
GGAATCCTGCTCTGCGAGGCTGGCCGATAAGCT
